>Addgene plasmid #247545 | DJ-L1 gRNA #5 | addgene full sequence | sequence record 495325 | Addgene NGS Result
GAGGGCCTATTTCCCATGATTCCTTCATATTTGCATATACGATACAAGGCTGTTAGAGAGATAATTGGAA
TTAATTTGACTGTAAACACAAAGATATTAGTACAAAATACGTGACGTAGAAAGTAATAATTTCTTGGGTA
GTTTGCAGTTTTAAAATTATGTTTTAAAATGGACTATCATATGCTTACCGTAACTTGAAAGTATTTCGAT
TTCTTGGCTTTATATATCTTGTGGAAAGGACGAAACACCGGCAGCAAACAGGTGTGTAACAGTTTTAGAG
CTAGAAATAGCAAGTTAAAATAAGGCTAGTCCGTTATCAACTTGAAAAAGTGGCACCGAGTCGGTGCTTT
TTTTAAAGAATTCTCGACCTCGAGACAAATGGCAGTATTCATCCACAATTTTAAAAGAAAAGGGGGGATT
GGGGGGTACAGTGCAGGGGAAAGAATAGTAGACATAATAGCAACAGACATACAAACTAAAGAATTACAAA
AACAAATTACAAAAATTCAAAATTTTCGGGTTTATTACAGGGACAGCAGAGATCCACTTTGGCCGCGGCT
CGAGGGGGTTGGGGTTGCGCCTTTTCCAAGGCAGCCCTGGGTTTGCGCAGGGACGCGGCTGCTCTGGGCG
TGGTTCCGGGAAACGCAGCGGCGCCGACCCTGGGACTCGCACATTCTTCACGTCCGTTCGCAGCGTCACC
CGGATCTTCGCCGCTACCCTTGTGGGCCCCCCGGCGACGCTTCCTGCTCCGCCCCTAAGTCGGGAAGGTT
CCTTGCGGTTCGCGGCGTGCCGGACGTGACAAACGGAAGCCGCACGTCTCACTAGTACCCTCGCAGACGG
ACAGCGCCAGGGAGCAATGGCAGCGCGCCGACCGCGATGGGCTGTGGCCAATAGCGGCTGCTCAGCAGGG
CGCGCCGAGAGCAGCGGCCGGGAAGGGGCGGTGCGGGAGGCGGGGTGTGGGGCGGTAGTGTGGGCCCTGT
TCCTGCCCGCGCGGTGTTCCGCATTCTGCAAGCCTCCGGAGCGCACGTCGGCAGTCGGCTCCCTCGTTGA
CCGAATCACCGACCTCTCTCCCCAGGGGGATCCATGGTGAGCAAGGGCGAGGAGCTGTTCACCGGGGTGG
TGCCCATCCTGGTCGAGCTGGACGGCGACGTAAACGGCCACAAGTTCAGCGTGTCCGGCGAGGGCGAGGG
CGATGCCACCTACGGCAAGCTGACCCTGAAGTTCATCTGCACCACCGGCAAGCTGCCCGTGCCCTGGCCC
ACCCTCGTGACCACCCTGACCTACGGCGTGCAGTGCTTCAGCCGCTACCCCGACCACATGAAGCAGCACG
ACTTCTTCAAGTCCGCCATGCCCGAAGGCTACGTCCAGGAGCGCACCATCTTCTTCAAGGACGACGGCAA
CTACAAGACCCGCGCCGAGGTGAAGTTCGAGGGCGACACCCTGGTGAACCGCATCGAGCTGAAGGGCATC
GACTTCAAGGAGGACGGCAACATCCTGGGGCACAAGCTGGAGTACAACTACAACAGCCACAACGTCTATA
TCATGGCCGACAAGCAGAAGAACGGCATCAAGGTGAACTTCAAGATCCGCCACAACATCGAGGACGGCAG
CGTGCAGCTCGCCGACCACTACCAGCAGAACACCCCCATCGGCGACGGCCCCGTGCTGCTGCCCGACAAC
CACTACCTGAGCACCCAGTCCGCCCTGAGCAAAGACCCCAACGAGAAGCGCGATCACATGGTCCTGCTGG
AGTTCGTGACCGCCGCCGGGATCACTCTCGGCATGGACGAGCTGTACAAGTAAAGCGGCCGCGACTCTAG
ATCATAATCAGCCATACCACATTTGTAGAGGTTTTACTTGCTTTAAAAAACCTCCCACACCTCCCCCTGA
ACCTGAAACATAAAATGAATGCAATTGTTGTTGTTAACTTGTTTATTGCAGCTTATAATGGTTACAAATA
AAGCAATAGCATCACAAATTTCACAAATAAAGCATTTTTTTCACTGCATTCTAGTTGTGGTTTGTCCAAA
CTCATCAATGTATCTTAGTCGACCGATGCCCTTGAGAGCCTTCAACCCAGTCAGCTCCTTCCGGTGGGCG
CGGGGCATGACTATCGTCGCCGCACTTATGACTGTCTTCTTTATCATGCAACTCGTAGGACAGGTGCCGG
CAGCGCTCTTCCGCTTCCTCGCTCACTGACTCGCTGCGCTCGGTCGTTCGGCTGCGGCGAGCGGTATCAG
CTCACTCAAAGGCGGTAATACGGTTATCCACAGAATCAGGGGATAACGCAGGAAAGAACATGTGAGCAAA
AGGCCAGCAAAAGGCCAGGAACCGTAAAAAGGCCGCGTTGCTGGCGTTTTTCCATAGGCTCCGCCCCCCT
GACGAGCATCACAAAAATCGACGCTCAAGTCAGAGGTGGCGAAACCCGACAGGACTATAAAGATACCAGG
CGTTTCCCCCTGGAAGCTCCCTCGTGCGCTCTCCTGTTCCGACCCTGCCGCTTACCGGATACCTGTCCGC
CTTTCTCCCTTCGGGAAGCGTGGCGCTTTCTCATAGCTCACGCTGTAGGTATCTCAGTTCGGTGTAGGTC
GTTCGCTCCAAGCTGGGCTGTGTGCACGAACCCCCCGTTCAGCCCGACCGCTGCGCCTTATCCGGTAACT
ATCGTCTTGAGTCCAACCCGGTAAGACACGACTTATCGCCACTGGCAGCAGCCACTGGTAACAGGATTAG
CAGAGCGAGGTATGTAGGCGGTGCTACAGAGTTCTTGAAGTGGTGGCCTAACTACGGCTACACTAGAAGA
ACAGTATTTGGTATCTGCGCTCTGCTGAAGCCAGTTACCTTCGGAAAAAGAGTTGGTAGCTCTTGATCCG
GCAAACAAACCACCGCTGGTAGCGGTGGTTTTTTTGTTTGCAAGCAGCAGATTACGCGCAGAAAAAAAGG
ATCTCAAGAAGATCCTTTGATCTTTTCTACGGGGTCTGACGCTCAGTGGAACGAAAACTCACGTTAAGGG
ATTTTGGTCATGAGATTATCAAAAAGGATCTTCACCTAGATCCTTTTAAATTAAAAATGAAGTTTTAAAT
CAATCTAAAGTATATATGAGTAAACTTGGTCTGACAGTTACCAATGCTTAATCAGTGAGGCACCTATCTC
AGCGATCTGTCTATTTCGTTCATCCATAGTTGCCTGACTCCCCGTCGTGTAGATAACTACGATACGGGAG
GGCTTACCATCTGGCCCCAGTGCTGCAATGATACCGCGGGACCCACGCTCACCGGCTCCAGATTTATCAG
CAATAAACCAGCCAGCCGGAAGGGCCGAGCGCAGAAGTGGTCCTGCAACTTTATCCGCCTCCATCCAGTC
TATTAATTGTTGCCGGGAAGCTAGAGTAAGTAGTTCGCCAGTTAATAGTTTGCGCAACGTTGTTGCCATT
GCTACAGGCATCGTGGTGTCACGCTCGTCGTTTGGTATGGCTTCATTCAGCTCCGGTTCCCAACGATCAA
GGCGAGTTACATGATCCCCCATGTTGTGCAAAAAAGCGGTTAGCTCCTTCGGTCCTCCGATCGTTGTCAG
AAGTAAGTTGGCCGCAGTGTTATCACTCATGGTTATGGCAGCACTGCATAATTCTCTTACTGTCATGCCA
TCCGTAAGATGCTTTTCTGTGACTGGTGAGTACTCAACCAAGTCATTCTGAGAATAGTGTATGCGGCGAC
CGAGTTGCTCTTGCCCGGCGTCAATACGGGATAATACCGCGCCACATAGCAGAACTTTAAAAGTGCTCAT
CATTGGAAAACGTTCTTCGGGGCGAAAACTCTCAAGGATCTTACCGCTGTTGAGATCCAGTTCGATGTAA
CCCACTCGTGCACCCAACTGATCTTCAGCATCTTTTACTTTCACCAGCGTTTCTGGGTGAGCAAAAACAG
GAAGGCAAAATGCCGCAAAAAAGGGAATAAGGGCGACACGGAAATGTTGAATACTCATACTCTTCCTTTT
TCAATATTATTGAAGCATTTATCAGGGTTATTGTCTCATGAGCGGATACATATTTGAATGTATTTAGAAA
AATAAACAAATAGGGGTTCCGCGCACATTTCCCCGAAAAGTGCCACCTG
[124 nt withheld, positions 4110-4233]
C
[91 nt withheld, positions 4235-4325]
A
[49 nt withheld, positions 4327-4375]
CCTTTGACGTTGGAGTCCACGTTCTTT
[37 nt withheld, positions 4403-4439]
ACCCTATCTCGGTCTATTCTTTTGATTTATAAGGGATTTTGCCGATTTCGGCCTATTGGTTAAAAAATGA
GCTGATTTAACAAAAATTTAACGCGAATTTTAACAAAATATTAACGCTTACAATTTGCCATTCGCCATTC
AGGCTGCGCAACTGTTGGGAAGGGCGATCGGTGCGGGCCTCTTCGCTATTACGCCAGCCCAAGCTACCAT
GATAAGTAAGTAATATTAAGGTACGGGAGGTACTTGGAGCGGCCGCAATAAAATATCTTTATTTTCATTA
CATCTGTGTGTTGGTTTTTTGTGTGAATCGATAGTACTAACATACGCTCTCCATCAAAACAAAACGAAAC
AAAACAAACTAGCAAAATAGGCTGTCCCCAGTGCAAGTGCAGGTGCCAGAACATTTCTCTATCGATAGGT
ACCGATTAGTGAACGGATCTCGACGGTATCGATCACGAGACTAGCCTCGAGCGGCCGCCCCCTTCACC
Features (pLannotate 1.2.2; 16 found; start..end, strand, type, name):
      1..241     +  promoter       U6 promoter: RNA polymerase III promoter for human U6 snRNA
    272..347     +  misc_RNA       gRNA scaffold: guide RNA scaffold for the Streptococcus pyogenes CRISPR/Cas9 system
    399..516     +  misc_feature   cPPT/CTS: central polypurine tract and central termination sequence of HIV-1
    565..1075    +  promoter       hPGK promoter: human phosphoglycerate kinase 1 promoter
   1084..1803    +  CDS            EGFP: the original enhanced GFP (Yang et al., 1996) mammalian codon-optimized
   1820..1903    +  CDS            large T antigen (fragment): large T antigen from SV40 (simian virus 40)
   1926..2047    +  polyA_signal   SV40 poly(A) signal: SV40 polyadenylation signal
   2048..2179    +  CDS            TcR (fragment): tetracycline efflux protein; tet; confers resistance to tetracycline
   2359..2947    -  rep_origin     ori: high-copy-number ColE1/pMB1/pBR322/pUC origin of replication
   3118..3978    -  CDS            AmpR: β-lactamase; bla; confers resistance to ampicillin, carbenicillin, and related antibiotics
   3979..4083    -  promoter       AmpR promoter: bla
   4110..4538    +  rep_origin     f1 ori (sequence partly withheld): f1 bacteriophage origin of replication; arrow indicates direction of (+) strand synthesis
   4570..4637    -  CDS            lacZα (fragment): LacZα fragment of β-galactosidase; lacZ fragment
   4696..4744    +  polyA_signal   poly(A) signal: synthetic polyadenylation signal
   4758..4849    +  misc_feature   pause site: RNA polymerase II transcriptional pause signal from the human α2 globin gene
   4862..4878    +  CDS            Rev (fragment): human immunodeficiency virus 1 (HIV-1) Rev protein; rev; enhances nuclear export of unspliced and incompletely spliced viral mRNAs
