[The description below was written by a language model from this plasmid's Addgene catalogue record and pLannotate feature annotations shown in this document.]
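Description:
DJ-L1 gRNA #5 is a mammalian CRISPR guide-expression plasmid built on the pGL3-U6-sgRNA-EGFP backbone. It carries a single guide RNA directed against the human LINE1 element located at the distal junction (DJ) flanking rDNA repeats. The sequenced plasmid is about 4.9 kb. It is propagated in E. coli through a high-copy ColE1/pUC-type origin with ampicillin selection from the β-lactamase gene under its own promoter. An f1 phage origin is also present.

The guide cassette consists of the human U6 RNA polymerase III promoter, a short gap that corresponds to the position of the cloned spacer, and the Streptococcus pyogenes Cas9 guide RNA scaffold. Downstream, a human PGK promoter drives EGFP, terminated by an SV40 polyadenylation signal, so transfected cells can be identified or sorted by green fluorescence. A synthetic poly(A) signal and a transcriptional pause site sit upstream of the U6 promoter, an arrangement typical of pGL3 vectors that limits read-through from the backbone. An HIV-1 cPPT/CTS element lies between the two cassettes, but no LTRs or packaging signal are annotated, so the plasmid appears to be for transfection rather than lentiviral delivery. The short large T antigen, TcR, lacZα and Rev fragments are most likely backbone remnants or annotation matches rather than functional genes.

No Cas9 or dCas9 coding sequence is annotated. The stated purpose is CRISPRi knockdown of DJ LINE1, so a dCas9-based repressor must be supplied separately. The name suggests that this plasmid is one of a numbered series of guides against the same element.
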