Addgene plasmid #247545: DJ-L1 gRNA #5
Purpose: CRISPRi-KD of human DJ LINE1
Depositing lab: Miguel Ramalho-Santos. Publication: LINE1 elements at distal junctions of rDNA repeats regulate nucleolar organization in human embryonic stem cells. Ataei L, Zhang J, Monis S, Giemza K, Mittal K, Yang J, Shimomura M, McStay B, Wilson MD, Ramalho-Santos M. Genes Dev. 2025 Feb 3;39(3-4):280-298. doi: 10.1101/gad.351979.124. PubMed 39797762.
Backbone
  Vector backbone: pGL3-U6-sgRNA-EGFP
  Vector type: Mammalian Expression, CRISPR
Growth in bacteria
  Bacterial resistance: Ampicillin, 100 μg/mL
  Growth temperature: 37°C
  Growth strain: DH5alpha
  Copy number: High Copy
Gene/Insert
  Gene/Insert name: sgRNA targeting human L1DJ
  gRNA/shRNA sequence: CAGCAAACAGGTGTGTAACA
  Species: H. sapiens (human)
  Mutation: none
  Cloning method: Restriction Enzyme; 5′ cloning site Unknown (unknown if destroyed)
Terms and licenses: Academic/Nonprofit Terms; Industry Terms: Not Available to Industry
How to cite: DJ-L1 gRNA #5 was a gift from Miguel Ramalho-Santos (Addgene plasmid # 247545 ; http://n2t.net/addgene:247545 ; RRID:Addgene_247545)
